>Addgene plasmid #21190 | GFP-pcDNA3-PKCgamma-cys1Acys1B | depositor full sequence | sequence record 9819 | Author sequence
GACGGATCGGGAGATCTCCCGATCCCCTATGGTCGACTCTCAGTACAATCTGCTCTGATGCCGCATAGTT
AAGCCAGTATCTGCTCCCTGCTTGTGTGTTGGAGGTCGCTGAGTAGTGCGCGAGCAAAATTTAAGCTACA
ACAAGGCAAGGCTTGACCGACAATTGCATGAAGAATCTGCTTAGGGTTAGGCGTTTTGCGCTGCTTCGCG
ATGTACGGGCCAGATATACGCGTTGACATTGATTATTGACTAGTTATTAATAGTAATCAATTACGGGGTC
ATTAGTTCATAGCCCATATATGGAGTTCCGCGTTACATAACTTACGGTAAATGGCCCGCCTGGCTGACCG
CCCAACGACCCCCGCCCATTGACGTCAATAATGACGTATGTTCCCATAGTAACGCCAATAGGGACTTTCC
ATTGACGTCAATGGGTGGACTATTTACGGTAAACTGCCCACTTGGCAGTACATCAAGTGTATCATATGCC
AAGTACGCCCCCTATTGACGTCAATGACGGTAAATGGCCCGCCTGGCATTATGCCCAGTACATGACCTTA
TGGGACTTTCCTACTTGGCAGTACATCTACGTATTAGTCATCGCTATTACCATGGTGATGCGGTTTTGGC
AGTACATCAATGGGCGTGGATAGCGGTTTGACTCACGGGGATTTCCAAGTCTCCACCCCATTGACGTCAA
TGGGAGTTTGTTTTGGCACCAAAATCAACGGGACTTTCCAAAATGTCGTAACAACTCCGCCCCATTGACG
CAAATGGGCGGTAGGCGTGTACGGTGGGAGGTCTATATAAGCAGAGCTCTCTGGCTAACTAGAGAACCCA
CTGCTTACTGGCTTATCGAAATTAATACGACTCACTATAGGGAGACCCAAGCTTGCTTGTTCTTTTTGCA
GAAGCTCAGAATAAACGCTCAACTTTGGCAGATCTACCATGGGGGCCCGGTACCTTGGGGCGGGCCACAA
GTTCACCGCTCGTTTCTTCAAGCAGCCAACCTTCTGCAGTCACTGTACCGACTTCATCTGGGGCATTGGA
AAGCAGGGCCTGCAATGTCAAGTCTGCAGCTTTGTGGTTCACCGCCGATGCCACGAATTTGTGACCTTCG
AGTGTCCAGGCGCTGGAAAGGGCCCCCAGACGGACGACCCTCGCAACAAGCACAAGTTCCGTCTGCACAG
CTACAGCAGTCCCACCTTCTGCGACCACTGTGGTTCCCTCCTCTACGGGCTGGTGCACCAGGGCATGAAA
TGTTCCTGTTGCGAAATGAATGTGCACCGACGCTGTGTGCGCAGCGTGCCCTCCCTTTGCGGCGTGGGCG
GTCGGTACCATATGGTGAGCAAGGGCGAGGAGCTGTTCACCGGGGTGGTGCCCATCCTGGTCGAGCTGGA
CGGCGACGTAAACGGCCACAAGTTCAGCGTGTCCGGCGAGGGCGAGGGCGATGCCACCTACGGCAAGCTG
ACCCTGAAGTTCATCTGCACCACCGGCAAGCTGCCCGTGCCCTGGCCCACCCTCGTGACCACCCTGACCT
ACGGCGTGCAGTGCTTCAGCCGCTACCCCGACCACATGAAGCAGCACGACTTCTTCAAGTCCGCCATGCC
CGAAGGCTACGTCCAGGAGCGCACCATCTTCTTCAAGGACGACGGCAACTACAAGACCCGCGCCGAGGTG
AAGTTCGAGGGCGACACCCTGGTGAACCGCATCGAGCTGAAGGGCATCGACTTCAAGGAGGACGGCAACA
TCCTGGGGCACAAGCTGGAGTACAACTACAACAGCCACAACGTCTATATCATGGCCGACAAGCAGAAGAA
CGGCATCAAGGTGAACTTCAAGATCCGCCACAACATCGAGGACGGCAGCGTGCAGCTCGCCGACCACTAC
CAGCAGAACACCCCCATCGGCGACGGCCCCGTGCTGCTGCCCGACAACCACTACCTGAGCACCCAGTCCG
CCCTGAGCAAAGACCCCAACGAGAAGCGCGATCACATGGTCCTGCTGGAGTTCGTGACCGCCGCCGGGAT
CACTCTCGGCATGGACGAGCTGTACAAGGGATCCTCTAGAGGGCCCTATTCTATAGTGTCACCTAAATGC
TAGAGCTCGCTGATCAGCCTCGACTGTGCCTTCTAGTTGCCAGCCATCTGTTGTTTGCCCCTCCCCCGTG
CCTTCCTTGACCCTGGAAGGTGCCACTCCCACTGTCCTTTCCTAATAAAATGAGGAAATTGCATCGCATT
GTCTGAGTAGGTGTCATTCTATTCTGGGGGGTGGGGTGGGGCAGGACAGCAAGGGGGAGGATTGGGAAGA
CAATAGCAGGCATGCTGGGGATGCGGTGGGCTCTATGGCTTCTGAGGCGGAAAGAACCAGCTGGGGCTCT
AGGGGGTATCCCC
[124 nt withheld, positions 2394-2517]
C
[32 nt withheld, positions 2519-2550]
CA
[57 nt withheld, positions 2553-2609]
A
[49 nt withheld, positions 2611-2659]
CCTTTGACGTTGGAGTCCACGTTCTTT
[37 nt withheld, positions 2687-2723]
ACCCTATCTCGGTCTATTCTTTTGATTTATAAGGGATTTTGGGGATTTCGGCCTATTGGTTAAAAAATGA
GCTGATTTAACAAAAATTTAACGCGAATTAATTCTGTGGAATGTGTGTCAGTTAGGGTGTGGAAAGTCCC
CAGGCTCCCCAGGCAGGCAGAAGTATGCAAAGCATGCATCTCAATTAGTCAGCAACCAGGTGTGGAAAGT
CCCCAGGCTCCCCAGCAGGCAGAAGTATGCAAAGCATGCATCTCAATTAGTCAGCAACCATAGTCCCGCC
CCTAACTCCGCCCATCCCGCCCCTAACTCCGCCCAGTTCCGCCCATTCTCCGCCCCATGGCTGACTAATT
TTTTTTATTTATGCAGAGGCCGAGGCCGCCTCTGCCTCTGAGCTATTCCAGAAGTAGTGAGGAGGCTTTT
TTGGAGGCCTAGGCTTTTGCAAAAAGCTCCCGGGAGCTTGTATATCCATTTTCGGATCTGATCAAGAGAC
AGGATGAGGATCGTTTCGCATGATTGAACAAGATGGATTGCACGCAGGTTCTCCGGCCGCTTGGGTGGAG
AGGCTATTCGGCTATGACTGGGCACAACAGACAATCGGCTGCTCTGATGCCGCCGTGTTCCGGCTGTCAG
CGCAGGGGCGCCCGGTTCTTTTTGTCAAGACCGACCTGTCCGGTGCCCTGAATGAACTGCAGGACGAGGC
AGCGCGGCTATCGTGGCTGGCCACGACGGGCGTTCCTTGCGCAGCTGTGCTCGACGTTGTCACTGAAGCG
GGAAGGGACTGGCTGCTATTGGGCGAAGTGCCGGGGCAGGATCTCCTGTCATCTCACCTTGCTCCTGCCG
AGAAAGTATCCATCATGGCTGATGCAATGCGGCGGCTGCATACGCTTGATCCGGCTACCTGCCCATTCGA
CCACCAAGCGAAACATCGCATCGAGCGAGCACGTACTCGGATGGAAGCCGGTCTTGTCGATCAGGATGAT
CTGGACGAAGAGCATCAGGGGCTCGCGCCAGCCGAACTGTTCGCCAGGCTCAAGGCGCGCATGCCCGACG
GCGAGGATCTCGTCGTGACCCATGGCGATGCCTGCTTGCCGAATATCATGGTGGAAAATGGCCGCTTTTC
TGGATTCATCGACTGTGGCCGGCTGGGTGTGGCGGACCGCTATCAGGACATAGCGTTGGCTACCCGTGAT
ATTGCTGAAGAGCTTGGCGGCGAATGGGCTGACCGCTTCCTCGTGCTTTACGGTATCGCCGCTCCCGATT
CGCAGCGCATCGCCTTCTATCGCCTTCTTGACGAGTTCTTCTGAGCGGGACTCTGGGGTTCGAAATGACC
GACCAAGCGACGCCCAACCTGCCATCACGAGATTTCGATTCCACCGCCGCCTTCTATGAAAGGTTGGGCT
TCGGAATCGTTTTCCGGGACGCCGGCTGGATGATCCTCCAGCGCGGGGATCTCATGCTGGAGTTCTTCGC
CCACCCCAACTTGTTTATTGCAGCTTATAATGGTTACAAATAAAGCAATAGCATCACAAATTTCACAAAT
AAAGCATTTTTTTCACTGCATTCTAGTTGTGGTTTGTCCAAACTCATCAATGTATCTTATCATGTCTGTA
TACCGTCGACCTCTAGCTAGAGCTTGGCGTAATCATGGTCATAGCTGTTTCCTGTGTGAAATTGTTATCC
GCTCACAATTCCACACAACATACGAGCCGGAAGCATAAAGTGTAAAGCCTGGGGTGCCTAATGAGTGAGC
TAACTCACATTAATTGCGTTGCGCTCACTGCCCGCTTTCCAGTCGGGAAACCTGTCGTGCCAGCTGCATT
AATGAATCGGCCAACGCGCGGGGAGAGGCGGTTTGCGTATTGGGCGCTCTTCCGCTTCCTCGCTCACTGA
CTCGCTGCGCTCGGTCGTTCGGCTGCGGCGAGCGGTATCAGCTCACTCAAAGGCGGTAATACGGTTATCC
ACAGAATCAGGGGATAACGCAGGAAAGAACATGTGAGCAAAAGGCCAGCAAAAGGCCAGGAACCGTAAAA
AGGCCGCGTTGCTGGCGTTTTTCCATAGGCTCCGCCCCCCTGACGAGCATCACAAAAATCGACGCTCAAG
TCAGAGGTGGCGAAACCCGACAGGACTATAAAGATACCAGGCGTTTCCCCCTGGAAGCTCCCTCGTGCGC
TCTCCTGTTCCGACCCTGCCGCTTACCGGATACCTGTCCGCCTTTCTCCCTTCGGGAAGCGTGGCGCTTT
CTCAATGCTCACGCTGTAGGTATCTCAGTTCGGTGTAGGTCGTTCGCTCCAAGCTGGGCTGTGTGCACGA
ACCCCCCGTTCAGCCCGACCGCTGCGCCTTATCCGGTAACTATCGTCTTGAGTCCAACCCGGTAAGACAC
GACTTATCGCCACTGGCAGCAGCCACTGGTAACAGGATTAGCAGAGCGAGGTATGTAGGCGGTGCTACAG
AGTTCTTGAAGTGGTGGCCTAACTACGGCTACACTAGAAGGACAGTATTTGGTATCTGCGCTCTGCTGAA
GCCAGTTACCTTCGGAAAAAGAGTTGGTAGCTCTTGATCCGGCAAACAAACCACCGCTGGTAGCGGTGGT
TTTTTTGTTTGCAAGCAGCAGATTACGCGCAGAAAAAAAGGATCTCAAGAAGATCCTTTGATCTTTTCTA
CGGGGTCTGACGCTCAGTGGAACGAAAACTCACGTTAAGGGATTTTGGTCATGAGATTATCAAAAAGGAT
CTTCACCTAGATCCTTTTAAATTAAAAATGAAGTTTTAAATCAATCTAAAGTATATATGAGTAAACTTGG
TCTGACAGTTACCAATGCTTAATCAGTGAGGCACCTATCTCAGCGATCTGTCTATTTCGTTCATCCATAG
TTGCCTGACTCCCCGTCGTGTAGATAACTACGATACGGGAGGGCTTACCATCTGGCCCCAGTGCTGCAAT
GATACCGCGAGACCCACGCTCACCGGCTCCAGATTTATCAGCAATAAACCAGCCAGCCGGAAGGGCCGAG
CGCAGAAGTGGTCCTGCAACTTTATCCGCCTCCATCCAGTCTATTAATTGTTGCCGGGAAGCTAGAGTAA
GTAGTTCGCCAGTTAATAGTTTGCGCAACGTTGTTGCCATTGCTACAGGCATCGTGGTGTCACGCTCGTC
GTTTGGTATGGCTTCATTCAGCTCCGGTTCCCAACGATCAAGGCGAGTTACATGATCCCCCATGTTGTGC
AAAAAAGCGGTTAGCTCCTTCGGTCCTCCGATCGTTGTCAGAAGTAAGTTGGCCGCAGTGTTATCACTCA
TGGTTATGGCAGCACTGCATAATTCTCTTACTGTCATGCCATCCGTAAGATGCTTTTCTGTGACTGGTGA
GTACTCAACCAAGTCATTCTGAGAATAGTGTATGCGGCGACCGAGTTGCTCTTGCCCGGCGTCAATACGG
GATAATACCGCGCCACATAGCAGAACTTTAAAAGTGCTCATCATTGGAAAACGTTCTTCGGGGCGAAAAC
TCTCAAGGATCTTACCGCTGTTGAGATCCAGTTCGATGTAACCCACTCGTGCACCCAACTGATCTTCAGC
ATCTTTTACTTTCACCAGCGTTTCTGGGTGAGCAAAAACAGGAAGGCAAAATGCCGCAAAAAAGGGAATA
AGGGCGACACGGAAATGTTGAATACTCATACTCTTCCTTTTTCAATATTATTGAAGCATTTATCAGGGTT
ATTGTCTCATGAGCGGATACATATTTGAATGTATTTAGAAAAATAAACAAATAGGGGTTCCGCGCACATT
TCCCCGAAAAGTGCCACCTGACGTC
Features (pLannotate 1.2.2; 23 found; start..end, strand, type, name):
     36..80      -  misc_feature   bom (fragment): basis of mobility region from pBR322
    235..614     +  enhancer       CMV enhancer: human cytomegalovirus immediate early enhancer
    615..818     +  promoter       CMV promoter: human cytomegalovirus (CMV) immediate early promoter
    814..847     +  LTR            5' LTR (truncated) (fragment): truncated 5' long terminal repeat (LTR) from HIV-1
    863..881     +  promoter       T7 promoter: promoter for bacteriophage T7 RNA polymerase
    896..938     +  5'UTR          Xenopus globin 5'-UTR: translational enhancer from the 5'-UTR of the major beta-globin gene of Xenopus laevis
    976..1398    +  CDS            PRKC1 (fragment): KPC1_APLCA - Experimental evidence at protein level: Swiss-Prot protein existence level 1. PKC is activated by diacylglycerol which in turn phosphorylates a range of cellular proteins. PKC also serves as the receptor for phorbol esters, a class of tumor promoters (By similarity). From Aplysia californica (California sea hare).
   1342..2058    +  CDS            EGFP: EGFP is a basic (constitutively fluorescent) green fluorescent protein published in 1996, derived from Aequorea victoria. It is reported to be a rapidly-maturing weak dimer with moderate acid sensitivity.
   2080..2098    -  promoter       SP6 promoter: promoter for bacteriophage SP6 RNA polymerase
   2124..2348    +  polyA_signal   bGH poly(A) signal: bovine growth hormone polyadenylation signal
   2352..2373    +  promoter       SV40 promoter (fragment): SV40 enhancer and early promoter
   2394..2822    +  rep_origin     f1 ori (sequence partly withheld): f1 bacteriophage origin of replication; arrow indicates direction of (+) strand synthesis
   2836..3166    +  promoter       SV40 promoter: SV40 enhancer and early promoter
   3233..4024    +  CDS            neo: KKA2_KLEPN - Also known as kan, nptII. Experimental evidence at protein level: Swiss-Prot protein existence level 1. Resistance to kanamycin, neomycin, paromomycin, ribostamycin, butirosin and gentamicin B. From Klebsiella pneumoniae.
   4048..4206    +  CDS            ble (fragment): BLE_KLEPN - Experimental evidence at protein level: Swiss-Prot protein existence level 1. Binding protein with a strong affinity to the bleomycin family of antibiotics. Binds to CL990; an antimitotic-antibiotic compound. From Klebsiella pneumoniae.
   4201..4322    +  polyA_signal   SV40 poly(A) signal: SV40 polyadenylation signal
   4395..4411    -  protein_bind   lac operator: The lac repressor binds to the lac operator to inhibit transcription in E. coli. This inhibition can be relieved by adding lactose or isopropyl-β-D-thiogalactopyranoside (IPTG). lac repressor encoded by lacI
   4419..4449    -  promoter       lac promoter: promoter for the E. coli lac operon
   4464..4485    -  protein_bind   CAP binding site: CAP binding activates transcription in the presence of cAMP. E. coli catabolite activator protein
   4498..4590    -  CDS            lacI (fragment): lac repressor; lacI; The lac repressor binds to the lac operator to inhibit transcription in E. coli. This inhibition can be relieved by adding lactose or isopropyl-β-D-thiogalactopyranoside (IPTG).
   4773..5361    -  rep_origin     ori: high-copy-number ColE1/pMB1/pBR322/pUC origin of replication
   5532..6392    -  CDS            AmpR: β-lactamase; bla; confers resistance to ampicillin, carbenicillin, and related antibiotics
   6393..6497    -  promoter       AmpR promoter: bla
