[The description below was written by a language model from this plasmid's Addgene catalogue record and pLannotate feature annotations shown in this document.]
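Description:
GFP-pcDNA3-PKCgamma-cys1Acys1B is a mammalian expression plasmid built on the pcDNA3 backbone that encodes the tandem cysteine-rich (C1A and C1B) domains of rat protein kinase C gamma, residues 35 to 152, fused to GFP. In the annotated 6,528-nt depositor sequence the PKC-derived segment lies upstream of an EGFP coding sequence, so the fluorescent protein appears to sit at the C-terminus of the fusion despite the order suggested by the plasmid name. The annotation tool labelled the PKC fragment by homology to an Aplysia PKC, and its apparent overlap with EGFP is probably an artefact of that match; the catalogue identifies the insert as rat Prkcg. The stated insert size of 1,089 bp is consistent with the domain fragment plus GFP.

Expression is driven by the human CMV immediate-early enhancer and promoter and terminated by the bovine growth hormone polyadenylation signal. A Xenopus beta-globin 5' UTR, a translational enhancer, precedes the open reading frame. A T7 promoter upstream and an SP6 promoter downstream flank the cassette, and T7 together with the globin leader would allow in vitro transcription of the fusion mRNA. A separate SV40 promoter–neo–SV40 poly(A) cassette permits G418 selection of stably transfected mammalian cells. In E. coli the plasmid is maintained through a high-copy ColE1/pUC-type origin with ampicillin resistance, and an f1 origin is also present.

C1 domains bind diacylglycerol and phorbol esters, and according to the associated publication title, GFP-tagged versions of these domains serve as fluorescent indicators of diacylglycerol signalling in living cells.
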