Addgene plasmid #21190: GFP-pcDNA3-PKCgamma-cys1Acys1B
Depositing lab: Tobias Meyer. Publication: Green fluorescent protein (GFP)-tagged cysteine-rich domains from protein kinase C as fluorescent indicators for diacylglycerol signaling in living cells. Oancea E, Teruel MN, Quest AF, Meyer T. J Cell Biol. 1998 Feb 9. 140(3):485-98. 10.1083/jcb.140.3.485 PubMed 9456311.
Backbone
  Vector backbone: pcDNA3
  Backbone size w/o insert (bp): 5439
  Vector type: Mammalian Expression
  Selectable markers: Neomycin (select with G418)
Growth in bacteria
  Bacterial resistance: Ampicillin, 100 μg/mL
  Growth temperature: 37°C
  Growth strain: DH5alpha
  Copy number: Unknown
Gene/Insert
  Gene/Insert name: PKCgamma-cys1Acys1B
  Species: R. norvegicus (rat)
  Insert size (bp): 1089
  Mutation: PKCgamma-cys1Acys1B (aa35 to aa152 of rat PKCgamma). (Lab plasmid WC 0015)
  Entrez Gene: Prkcg (a.k.a. PKC, PKCI, Prkc, Prkcc, RATPKCI)
  Tag / fusion protein: GFP
  Cloning method: Restriction Enzyme
  Sequencing primers: 5′ n/a
Terms and licenses: Academic/Nonprofit Terms; Industry Terms: Not Available to Industry
How to cite: GFP-pcDNA3-PKCgamma-cys1Acys1B was a gift from Tobias Meyer (Addgene plasmid # 21190 ; http://n2t.net/addgene:21190 ; RRID:Addgene_21190)
