>Addgene plasmid #21190 | GFP-pcDNA3-PKCgamma-cys1Acys1B | addgene partial sequence | sequence record 27079 | 21190 with T7
TGCTTGTTCTTTTTGCAGAAGCTCAGAATAAACGCTCAACTTTGGCAGATCTACCATGGGGGCCCGGTAC
CTTGGGGCGGGCCACAAGTTCACCGCTCGTTTCTTCAAGCAGCCAACCTTCTGCAGTCACTGTACCGACT
TCATCTGGGGCATTGGAAAGCAGGGCCTGCAATGTCAAGTCTGCAGCTTTGTGGTTCACCGCCGATGCCA
CGAATTTGTGACCTTCGAGTGTCCAGGCGCTGGAAAGGGCCCCCAGACGGACGACCCTCGCAACAAGCAC
AAGTTCCGTCTGCACAGCTACAGCAGTCCCACCTTCTGCGACCACTGTGGTTCCCTCCTCTACGGGCTGG
TGCACCAGGGCATGAAATGTTCCTGTTGCGAAATGAATGTGCACCGACGCTGTGTGCGCAGCGTGCCCTC
CCTTTGCGGCGTGGGCGGTCGGTACCATATGGTGAGCAAGGGCGAGGAGCTGTTCACCGGGGTGGTGCCC
ATCCTGGTCGAGCTGGACGGCGACGTAAACGGCCACAAGTTCAGCGTGTCCGGCGAGGGCGAGGGCGATG
CCACCTACGGCAAGCTGACCCTGAAGTTCATCTGCACCACCGGCAAGCTGCCCGTGCCCTGGCCCACCCT
CGTGACCACCCTGACCTACGGCGTGCAGTGCTTCAGCCGCTACCCCGACCACATGAAGCAGCACGACTTC
TTCAAGTCCGCCATGCCCGAAGGCTACGTCCAGGAGCGCACCATCTTCTTCAAGGA
